Addgene plasmid #37972: pJRT.Agro.CLCrVA.009
Depositing lab: Niki Robertson. Depositing organization: North Carolina State University. Publication: Method: low-cost delivery of the cotton leaf crumple virus-induced gene silencing system. Tuttle JR, Haigler CH, Robertson D. Plant Methods. 2012 Aug 1;8(1):27. doi: 10.1186/1746-4811-8-27. PubMed 22853641.
Backbone
  Vector backbone: pCAMBIA 1300
  Backbone manufacturer: Cambia.org
  Backbone size w/o insert (bp): 8935
  Total vector size (bp): 12124
  Modifications to backbone: CLCrV VIGS B component 1.3 mer was inserted between the SacI and HindIII sites in the pCAMBIA 1300 backbone.
  Vector type: Agrobacterium Binary
  Selectable markers: Hygromycin
Growth in bacteria
  Bacterial resistance: Kanamycin, 50 μg/mL
  Growth temperature: 37°C
  Growth strain: DH5alpha
  Copy number: High Copy
Gene/Insert
  Gene/Insert name: pJRTCLCrVA.009 (alt names: JRT.009; CLCrVA:ChlI)
  Species: Begomovirus
  Insert size (bp): 3015
  GenBank ID: EU541444
  Cloning method: Restriction Enzyme; 5′ cloning site SacI (not destroyed); 3′ cloning site SalI (destroyed during cloning)
  Sequencing primers: 5′ AACAGCTATGACCATG; 3′ GTAAAACGACGGCCAGT
Terms and licenses: Academic/Nonprofit Terms; Industry Terms: Not Available to Industry
How to cite: pJRT.Agro.CLCrVA.009 was a gift from Niki Robertson (Addgene plasmid # 37972 ; http://n2t.net/addgene:37972 ; RRID:Addgene_37972)
