[The description below was written by a language model from this plasmid's Addgene catalogue record and pLannotate feature annotations shown in this document.]
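Description:
pJRT.Agro.CLCrVA.009 is an Agrobacterium binary vector built on pCAMBIA 1300 that delivers the DNA-A silencing component of the cotton leaf crumple virus (CLCrV, a bipartite begomovirus) virus-induced gene silencing (VIGS) system. The backbone provides the pVS1 replicon (oriV, RepA, StaA) for stable maintenance in Agrobacterium, a high-copy ColE1/pBR322-type origin with the bom site for propagation in E. coli, and a kanamycin resistance gene for bacterial selection. Between the nopaline-type left and right T-DNA border repeats lie a hygromycin phosphotransferase gene driven by an enhanced CaMV 35S promoter with a CaMV poly(A) signal, which serves as the plant selectable marker, and the viral insert cloned into the lacZα/multiple cloning site region.

The roughly 3 kb insert (alternative name CLCrVA:ChlI) is annotated with geminivirus Rep and REN coding regions, short coat protein fragments appearing at two positions, and a fragment matching the magnesium chelatase subunit ChlI. This is consistent with a partial tandem repeat of a viral A component in which most of the coat protein gene has been replaced by the silencing fragment. After T-DNA transfer, Rep can release and replicate a unit-length viral genome. Silencing of ChlI, a chlorophyll biosynthesis gene, is commonly used as a visible marker of VIGS. The plant species from which the ChlI fragment was taken is not stated.

The record has some inconsistencies. The backbone modification field describes a B component 1.3-mer inserted between SacI and HindIII, whereas the name, insert fields (SacI/SalI) and annotated features indicate the A component. The listed total size of 12,124 bp also differs from the 11,950 nt depositor sequence. The associated work concerns low-cost delivery of the CLCrV VIGS system.
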