Features (pLannotate 1.2.2; 24 found; start..end, strand, type, name):
    450..971     -  CDS            CHLI2 (fragment): CHLI2_ARATH - Experimental evidence at protein level: Swiss-Prot protein existence level 1. Involved in chlorophyll biosynthesis. Catalyzes the insertion of magnesium ion into protoporphyrin IX to yield Mg-protoporphyrin IX. The reaction takes place in two steps, with an ATP-dependent activation followed by an ATP-dependent chelation step. Possesses low affinity for ATP and may play a limited role in chlorophyll biosynthesis, and contributes to the assembly of the Mg-chelatase complex. From Arabidopsis thaliana (Mouse-ear cress).
    982..1038    +  CDS            CAPSD_ABMVW (fragment): Experimental evidence at protein level: Swiss-Prot protein existence level 1. Encapsidates the viral DNA into characteristic twinned ('geminate') particles. Binds the genomic viral ssDNA and shuttles it into and out of the cell nucleus. The CP of bipartite geminiviruses is not required for cell-to-cell or systemic movement. From Abutilon mosaic virus (isolate West India) (AbMV).
   1041..1436    -  CDS            REN_TGMVY: Experimental evidence at protein level: Swiss-Prot protein existence level 1. Increases viral DNA accumulation. Enhances infectivity and symptom expression (By similarity). From Tomato golden mosaic virus (strain Yellow vein) (TGMV).
   1514..2563    -  CDS            REP_BGYMJ: Experimental evidence at protein level: Swiss-Prot protein existence level 1. Essential for the replication of viral ssDNA. The closed circular ssDNA genome is first converted to a superhelical dsDNA. Rep binds a specific region at the genome origin of replication. It introduces an endonucleolytic nick within the conserved sequence 5'- TAATATTAC-3' in the intergenic region of the genome present in all geminiviruses, thereby initiating the rolling circle replication (RCR). Following cleavage, binds covalently to the 5'-phosphate of DNA as a tyrosyl ester. The cleavage gives rise to a free 3'-OH
   2916..3020    +  CDS            CAPSD_ABMVW (fragment): Experimental evidence at protein level: Swiss-Prot protein existence level 1. Encapsidates the viral DNA into characteristic twinned ('geminate') particles. Binds the genomic viral ssDNA and shuttles it into and out of the cell nucleus. The CP of bipartite geminiviruses is not required for cell-to-cell or systemic movement. From Abutilon mosaic virus (isolate West India) (AbMV).
   3026..3048    +  misc_feature   MCS (fragment): pUC18/19 multiple cloning site
   3051..3205    +  CDS            lacZα (fragment): LacZα fragment of β-galactosidase; lacZ fragment
   3271..3295    +  misc_feature   RB T-DNA repeat: right border repeat from nopaline C58 T-DNA
   3634..4035    +  CDS            Y4CG_SINFN (fragment): Protein inferred from homology: Swiss-Prot protein existence level 3. From Sinorhizobium fredii (strain NBRC 101917 / NGR234).
   4595..5224    +  CDS            pVS1 StaA: stability protein from the Pseudomonas plasmid pVS1 (Heeb et al., 2000)
   5657..6725    +  CDS            pVS1 RepA (fragment): replication protein from the Pseudomonas plasmid pVS1 (Heeb et al., 2000)
   6791..6985    +  rep_origin     pVS1 oriV: origin of replication for the Pseudomonas plasmid pVS1 (Heeb et al., 2000)
   7188..7227    +  CDS            rop (fragment): Rop protein, which maintains plasmids at low copy number; rop
   7329..7469    +  misc_feature   bom: basis of mobility region from pBR322
   7655..8243    -  rep_origin     ori: high-copy-number ColE1/pMB1/pBR322/pUC origin of replication
   8330..9124    -  CDS            KanR: aminoglycoside phosphotransferase; aphA-3; confers resistance to kanamycin
   9549..9573    +  misc_feature   LB T-DNA repeat: left border repeat from nopaline C58 T-DNA
   9651..9825    -  polyA_signal   CaMV poly(A) signal: cauliflower mosaic virus polyadenylation signal
   9865..10890   -  CDS            HygR: hygromycin B phosphotransferase confers resistance to hygromycin
  10958..11635   -  promoter       CaMV 35S promoter (enhanced): cauliflower mosaic virus 35S promoter with a duplicated enhancer region
  11725..11813   +  CDS            lacI (fragment): lac repressor; lacI; The lac repressor binds to the lac operator to inhibit transcription in E. coli. This inhibition can be relieved by adding lactose or isopropyl-β-D-thiogalactopyranoside (IPTG).
  11826..11847   +  protein_bind   CAP binding site: CAP binding activates transcription in the presence of cAMP. E. coli catabolite activator protein
  11862..11892   +  promoter       lac promoter: promoter for the E. coli lac operon
  11896..11918   +  protein_bind   lac operator (fragment): The lac repressor binds to the lac operator to inhibit transcription in E. coli. This inhibition can be relieved by adding lactose or isopropyl-β-D-thiogalactopyranoside (IPTG). lac repressor encoded by lacI
>Addgene plasmid #37972 | pJRT.Agro.CLCrVA.009 | depositor full sequence | sequence record 47498 | pJRT.Agro.CLCrVA.009 sequence 11950 bps
AATTCGAGCTCCACTTGGGATAGGTTAAGAAAATATGTCTGGCTTGTAAACGAAAAGAATCGGGGTTTCT
AGGCATTTTTTAAATAGTGACCCAGGACTCAAAAACTAGCTCTCAACTTCTCTCATATGTTGTGGAGTCT
GGAGTCCTTTATATATGTTTACGCTATAGAAGGCATTTGGGGACTCTCCCGGGCCCACCATAGGACTCCA
TACCGCGGCCATCTATATAATATTACTGATGGCCGCGCGGATTTTGGAGCCCCCTTTTGTCGTTAGCGCG
ACCTTTAATTCAAATTAAAGGTTGCTTTTTTCTATCGTCCGATCATTTTGCGCCTGACTAGCCTAGATAT
TAGCAACAACTTCGCGGCTAAGTTGTTGACCGTCAAGTATAAATTAATGGGCTTATGGCCTAATGGGTAT
AGAGCAAAATGGCATGCCTGCAGACTAGTGAATTCGCTAGCGTTAACTGGCCAATCAAACCGTGCTCTTT
CCTCCACAATCTTCACTCTAAGCTCAGCGTCCCTCACTGTCCCGACTTGAGCATGCATTCCGAATCGATC
AAGAAGCTGTGGTCTAAGCTCTCCTTCTTCTGGATTACCTGAGCCGATGAGAATAAACCGAGCAGGATGT
GAGATCGAAATACCTTCCCTCTCAACAGTGTTCCATCCTGATGCAGCGGAATCCAAAAGAACATCCACCA
AATGGTCATCTAAAAGGTTAACTTCATCGACGTAAAGAATCCCTCGATTAGCTTTAGCTAGAAGTCCAGG
CTCAAATGCCTTGACACCCTCAGTGAGGGCTTTCTCAATGTCAATGGTTCCACAGACCCTATCTTCAGTA
GCACCTAATGGCAAATCCACCATGTTGATTTTAGTCATTGTAATAGTCAGTTCCTCTCCATTTACAACCT
TTTCTCTAACTTCTATGCCCATTGATTCCGGATCCTCCGGGTCCGAGTTATAAGGGTCACCGAATGGCCA
TAATCCTGTGTATGCAACGTTGAAAATTCGGATCTATTTTTACGATTCGATCATGAATTAATAAAATTTA
AATTTTATTGAATGATTTTCTAGTACATAACTGACATACGACTTATCAGTTGCGAAACGAACAGCTCTAA
TTACATTGTTAAGTGAAATTACGCCTAATTCGTCTAAGTACAACATAACCAACTGTTTAAACCTAATTAA
ATAAGTCGACCCAGAAGCTGTCAGAGATGTCGTCCAGACTTGGAAGTTCAGGTAAGCTTTGTGGAGATGC
AACGCTCTCCGTAAGTTGTGGTTGAATCGGATCTGGACGTGGTATATACGCGTCCTGGTGTATAGCAGAT
CCTCTACTCCGTATATCTTGAAATATAGGGGATTTATTATCTCCCAGATATACACGCCATTCTCTGCCTG
ACGTGCAGTGATGATTTCCCCTGTGCGTGAATCCATGACCGGTGCAGCCTATGTGGAAGTATATGGTGCA
CCCACAGTTTAGATCAATGCGTCGTCGTCTAATCGCCCTCCTCTTGGCTTGCCTGTGTGCCTTCTTGATA
GAGGGGGGCGTCGAGAGTGATGAAGATAACATTCTTGAGAGTCCAATGTTTGAGCGACGCATTTTCCGCT
TTATCCAGGAAATCTTTATAGCTGGATCCCTCGCCTGGATTGCAAAGCACGATTGAAGGGATCCCTCCTT
TAATTTGAACTGGTTTCCCGTACTTGCAATTTGACTGCCAGTCTTTTTGGGCCCCAAGAAGCTCTTTCCA
ATGCTTTAGCTTTAGGTATTGCGGTGCTACGTCATCAATGACGTTATAGGCAACATTATTCGAGTACACT
CGATTATTGAAGTCCAGGTGTCCACTGAGGTAATTATGTGGGCCTAAAGCACGAGCCCACATCGTCTTGC
CCGTTCTAGAATCACCTTCCACTATGAGACTAACTGGTCTTACAGGCCGCGCAGCGGGACCCATTCCAAA
ATAATCATCCGCCCATTCTTGCATCTGTTCAGGAACGTTAGTGAAAGAGGAAAGTGGAAATGGAGGGACC
CATTGTTCAGGCGCCTTTTTGAAAAGGCGTTCCAAGTTCGCTGTAATGTTATGGTAACTCACGATGAACG
CCCTTGGATCTCCGGCCCGGATAATTGCAAGAGCTTCCGCCAAACTAGGTGCATTGATGGCGTTATAATA
GACGTCGTCTTTATTCTTCTTTGTACCCCCAGGCACTTTGAACTGTCCGGATTCACAACAATCGCCGTCT
TTGGTGATGTAATTCTTGACGGCGTTGGCGTCTTTGGCTGCTTGTATGTTTGGGTGAAAATTGGTCGACC
TTCTGGGGTGAGTAAGGTCGAAAAATCTCTTATTCTTGATGTTGGACTTTCCAGAGAGTTGGATGAGACA
GTGAAGGTGTGGGAATCCGTCCGAGTGCTCCTCTCTGGCAACTCGAATATATGTTGGTTTGACGACTGAC
CATGATAAGGTTTGAAGCATTTGAAGAGCTTCATTTTTTGGGATATCGCACTTGGGATAGGTTAAGAAAA
TATGTCTGGCTTGTAAACGAAAAGAATCGGGGTTTCTAGGCATTTTTTAAATAGTGACCCAGGACTCAAA
AACTAGCTCTCAACTTCTCTCATATGTTGTGGAGTCTGGAGTCCTTTATATATGTTTACGCTATAGAAGG
CATTTGGGGACTCTCCCGGGCCCACCATAGGACTCCATACCGCGGCCATCTATATAATATTACTGATGGC
CGCGCGGATTTTGGAGCCCCCTTTTGTCGTTAGCGCGACCTTTAATTCAAATTAAAGGTTGCTTTTTTCT
ATCGTCCAATCATTTTGCGCCTGACTAGCCTAGATATTAGCAACAACTTCGCGACTAAGTTGTTGACCGT
CAAGTATAAATTAATGGGCTTATGGCCCAATGGGTATAGAGCAAAATGCCCAAGCGTGATGCCCCGTGGC
GCTTATTAGCGGGTACGTCTAAGGTAAGTCGAAATGCCAACTACTCTCCCTTGAGAGTATTGGGCCCTAA
AGTTAATAAGGGACCTCGACCTGCAGGCATGCAAGCTTGGCACTGGCCGTCGTTTTACAACGTCGTGACT
GGGAAAACCCTGGCGTTACCCAACTTAATCGCCTTGCAGCACATCCCCCTTTCGCCAGCTGGCGTAATAG
CGAAGAGGCCCGCACCGATCGCCCTTCCCAACAGTTGCGCAGCCTGAATGGCGAATGCTAGAGCAGCTTG
AGCTTGGATCAGATTGTCGTTTCCCGCCTTCAGTTTAAACTATCAGTGTTTGACAGGATATATTGGCGGG
TAAACCTAAGAGAAAAGAGCGTTTATTAGAATAACGGATATTTAAAAGGGCGTGAAAAGGTTTATCCGTT
CGTCCATTTGTATGTGCATGCCAACCACAGGGTTCCCCTCGGGATCAAAGTACTTTGATCCAACCCCTCC
GCTGCTATAGTGCAGTCGGCTTCTGACGTTCAGTGCAGCCGTCTTCTGAAAACGACATGTCGCACAAGTC
CTAAGTTACGCGACAGGCTGCCGCCCTGCCCTTTTCCTGGCGTTTTCTTGTCGCGTGTTTTAGTCGCATA
AAGTAGAATACTTGCGACTAGAACCGGAGACATTACGCCATGAACAAGAGCGCCGCCGCTGGCCTGCTGG
GCTATGCCCGCGTCAGCACCGACGACCAGGACTTGACCAACCAACGGGCCGAACTGCACGCGGCCGGCTG
CACCAAGCTGTTTTCCGAGAAGATCACCGGCACCAGGCGCGACCGCCCGGAGCTGGCCAGGATGCTTGAC
CACCTACGCCCTGGCGACGTTGTGACAGTGACCAGGCTAGACCGCCTGGCCCGCAGCACCCGCGACCTAC
TGGACATTGCCGAGCGCATCCAGGAGGCCGGCGCGGGCCTGCGTAGCCTGGCAGAGCCGTGGGCCGACAC
CACCACGCCGGCCGGCCGCATGGTGTTGACCGTGTTCGCCGGCATTGCCGAGTTCGAGCGTTCCCTAATC
ATCGACCGCACCCGGAGCGGGCGCGAGGCCGCCAAGGCCCGAGGCGTGAAGTTTGGCCCCCGCCCTACCC
TCACCCCGGCACAGATCGCGCACGCCCGCGAGCTGATCGACCAGGAAGGCCGCACCGTGAAAGAGGCGGC
TGCACTGCTTGGCGTGCATCGCTCGACCCTGTACCGCGCACTTGAGCGCAGCGAGGAAGTGACGCCCACC
GAGGCCAGGCGGCGCGGTGCCTTCCGTGAGGACGCATTGACCGAGGCCGACGCCCTGGCGGCCGCCGAGA
ATGAACGCCAAGAGGAACAAGCATGAAACCGCACCAGGACGGCCAGGACGAACCGTTTTTCATTACCGAA
GAGATCGAGGCGGAGATGATCGCGGCCGGGTACGTGTTCGAGCCGCCCGCGCACGTCTCAACCGTGCGGC
TGCATGAAATCCTGGCCGGTTTGTCTGATGCCAAGCTGGCGGCCTGGCCGGCCAGCTTGGCCGCTGAAGA
AACCGAGCGCCGCCGTCTAAAAAGGTGATGTGTATTTGAGTAAAACAGCTTGCGTCATGCGGTCGCTGCG
TATATGATGCGATGAGTAAATAAACAAATACGCAAGGGGAACGCATGAAGGTTATCGCTGTACTTAACCA
GAAAGGCGGGTCAGGCAAGACGACCATCGCAACCCATCTAGCCCGCGCCCTGCAACTCGCCGGGGCCGAT
GTTCTGTTAGTCGATTCCGATCCCCAGGGCAGTGCCCGCGATTGGGCGGCCGTGCGGGAAGATCAACCGC
TAACCGTTGTCGGCATCGACCGCCCGACGATTGACCGCGACGTGAAGGCCATCGGCCGGCGCGACTTCGT
AGTGATCGACGGAGCGCCCCAGGCGGCGGACTTGGCTGTGTCCGCGATCAAGGCAGCCGACTTCGTGCTG
ATTCCGGTGCAGCCAAGCCCTTACGACATATGGGCCACCGCCGACCTGGTGGAGCTGGTTAAGCAGCGCA
TTGAGGTCACGGATGGAAGGCTACAAGCGGCCTTTGTCGTGTCGCGGGCGATCAAAGGCACGCGCATCGG
CGGTGAGGTTGCCGAGGCGCTGGCCGGGTACGAGCTGCCCATTCTTGAGTCCCGTATCACGCAGCGCGTG
AGCTACCCAGGCACTGCCGCCGCCGGCACAACCGTTCTTGAATCAGAACCCGAGGGCGACGCTGCCCGCG
AGGTCCAGGCGCTGGCCGCTGAAATTAAATCAAAACTCATTTGAGTTAATGAGGTAAAGAGAAAATGAGC
AAAAGCACAAACACGCTAAGTGCCGGCCGTCCGAGCGCACGCAGCAGCAAGGCTGCAACGTTGGCCAGCC
TGGCAGACACGCCAGCCATGAAGCGGGTCAACTTTCAGTTGCCGGCGGAGGATCACACCAAGCTGAAGAT
GTACGCGGTACGCCAAGGCAAGACCATTACCGAGCTGCTATCTGAATACATCGCGCAGCTACCAGAGTAA
ATGAGCAAATGAATAAATGAGTAGATGAATTTTAGCGGCTAAAGGAGGCGGCATGGAAAATCAAGAACAA
CCAGGCACCGACGCCGTGGAATGCCCCATGTGTGGAGGAACGGGCGGTTGGCCAGGCGTAAGCGGCTGGG
TTGTCTGCCGGCCCTGCAATGGCACTGGAACCCCCAAGCCCGAGGAATCGGCGTGACGGTCGCAAACCAT
CCGGCCCGGTACAAATCGGCGCGGCGCTGGGTGATGACCTGGTGGAGAAGTTGAAGGCCGCGCAGGCCGC
CCAGCGGCAACGCATCGAGGCAGAAGCACGCCCCGGTGAATCGTGGCAAGCGGCCGCTGATCGAATCCGC
AAAGAATCCCGGCAACCGCCGGCAGCCGGTGCGCCGTCGATTAGGAAGCCGCCCAAGGGCGACGAGCAAC
CAGATTTTTTCGTTCCGATGCTCTATGACGTGGGCACCCGCGATAGTCGCAGCATCATGGACGTGGCCGT
TTTCCGTCTGTCGAAGCGTGACCGACGAGCTGGCGAGGTGATCCGCTACGAGCTTCCAGACGGGCACGTA
GAGGTTTCCGCAGGGCCGGCCGGCATGGCCAGTGTGTGGGATTACGACCTGGTACTGATGGCGGTTTCCC
ATCTAACCGAATCCATGAACCGATACCGGGAAGGGAAGGGAGACAAGCCCGGCCGCGTGTTCCGTCCACA
CGTTGCGGACGTACTCAAGTTCTGCCGGCGAGCCGATGGCGGAAAGCAGAAAGACGACCTGGTAGAAACC
TGCATTCGGTTAAACACCACGCACGTTGCCATGCAGCGTACGAAGAAGGCCAAGAACGGCCGCCTGGTGA
CGGTATCCGAGGGTGAAGCCTTGATTAGCCGCTACAAGATCGTAAAGAGCGAAACCGGGCGGCCGGAGTA
CATCGAGATCGAGCTAGCTGATTGGATGTACCGCGAGATCACAGAAGGCAAGAACCCGGACGTGCTGACG
GTTCACCCCGATTACTTTTTGATCGATCCCGGCATCGGCCGTTTTCTCTACCGCCTGGCACGCCGCGCCG
CAGGCAAGGCAGAAGCCAGATGGTTGTTCAAGACGATCTACGAACGCAGTGGCAGCGCCGGAGAGTTCAA
GAAGTTCTGTTTCACCGTGCGCAAGCTGATCGGGTCAAATGACCTGCCGGAGTACGATTTGAAGGAGGAG
GCGGGGCAGGCTGGCCCGATCCTAGTCATGCGCTACCGCAACCTGATCGAGGGCGAAGCATCCGCCGGTT
CCTAATGTACGGAGCAGATGCTAGGGCAAATTGCCCTAGCAGGGGAAAAAGGTCGAAAAGGTCTCTTTCC
TGTGGATAGCACGTACATTGGGAACCCAAAGCCGTACATTGGGAACCGGAACCCGTACATTGGGAACCCA
AAGCCGTACATTGGGAACCGGTCACACATGTAAGTGACTGATATAAAAGAGAAAAAAGGCGATTTTTCCG
CCTAAAACTCTTTAAAACTTATTAAAACTCTTAAAACCCGCCTGGCCTGTGCATAACTGTCTGGCCAGCG
CACAGCCGAAGAGCTGCAAAAAGCGCCTACCCTTCGGTCGCTGCGCTCCCTACGCCCCGCCGCTTCGCGT
CGGCCTATCGCGGCCGCTGGCCGCTCAAAAATGGCTGGCCTACGGCCAGGCAATCTACCAGGGCGCGGAC
AAGCCGCGCCGTCGCCACTCGACCGCCGGCGCCCACATCAAGGCACCCTGCCTCGCGCGTTTCGGTGATG
ACGGTGAAAACCTCTGACACATGCAGCTCCCGGAGACGGTCACAGCTTGTCTGTAAGCGGATGCCGGGAG
CAGACAAGCCCGTCAGGGCGCGTCAGCGGGTGTTGGCGGGTGTCGGGGCGCAGCCATGACCCAGTCACGT
AGCGATAGCGGAGTGTATACTGGCTTAACTATGCGGCATCAGAGCAGATTGTACTGAGAGTGCACCATAT
GCGGTGTGAAATACCGCACAGATGCGTAAGGAGAAAATACCGCATCAGGCGCTCTTCCGCTTCCTCGCTC
ACTGACTCGCTGCGCTCGGTCGTTCGGCTGCGGCGAGCGGTATCAGCTCACTCAAAGGCGGTAATACGGT
TATCCACAGAATCAGGGGATAACGCAGGAAAGAACATGTGAGCAAAAGGCCAGCAAAAGGCCAGGAACCG
TAAAAAGGCCGCGTTGCTGGCGTTTTTCCATAGGCTCCGCCCCCCTGACGAGCATCACAAAAATCGACGC
TCAAGTCAGAGGTGGCGAAACCCGACAGGACTATAAAGATACCAGGCGTTTCCCCCTGGAAGCTCCCTCG
TGCGCTCTCCTGTTCCGACCCTGCCGCTTACCGGATACCTGTCCGCCTTTCTCCCTTCGGGAAGCGTGGC
GCTTTCTCATAGCTCACGCTGTAGGTATCTCAGTTCGGTGTAGGTCGTTCGCTCCAAGCTGGGCTGTGTG
CACGAACCCCCCGTTCAGCCCGACCGCTGCGCCTTATCCGGTAACTATCGTCTTGAGTCCAACCCGGTAA
GACACGACTTATCGCCACTGGCAGCAGCCACTGGTAACAGGATTAGCAGAGCGAGGTATGTAGGCGGTGC
TACAGAGTTCTTGAAGTGGTGGCCTAACTACGGCTACACTAGAAGGACAGTATTTGGTATCTGCGCTCTG
CTGAAGCCAGTTACCTTCGGAAAAAGAGTTGGTAGCTCTTGATCCGGCAAACAAACCACCGCTGGTAGCG
GTGGTTTTTTTGTTTGCAAGCAGCAGATTACGCGCAGAAAAAAAGGATCTCAAGAAGATCCTTTGATCTT
TTCTACGGGGTCTGACGCTCAGTGGAACGAAAACTCACGTTAAGGGATTTTGGTCATGCATTCTAGGTAC
TAAAACAATTCATCCAGTAAAATATAATATTTTATTTTCTCCCAATCAGGCTTGATCCCCAGTAAGTCAA
AAAATAGCTCGACATACTGTTCTTCCCCGATATCCTCCCTGATCGACCGGACGCAGAAGGCAATGTCATA
CCACTTGTCCGCCCTGCCGCTTCTCCCAAGATCAATAAAGCCACTTACTTTGCCATCTTTCACAAAGATG
TTGCTGTCTCCCAGGTCGCCGTGGGAAAAGACAAGTTCCTCTTCGGGCTTTTCCGTCTTTAAAAAATCAT
ACAGCTCGCGCGGATCTTTAAATGGAGTGTCTTCTTCCCAGTTTTCGCAATCCACATCGGCCAGATCGTT
ATTCAGTAAGTAATCCAATTCGGCTAAGCGGCTGTCTAAGCTATTCGTATAGGGACAATCCGATATGTCG
ATGGAGTGAAAGAGCCTGATGCACTCCGCATACAGCTCGATAATCTTTTCAGGGCTTTGTTCATCTTCAT
ACTCTTCCGAGCAAAGGACGCCATCGGCCTCACTCATGAGCAGATTGCTCCAGCCATCATGCCGTTCAAA
GTGCAGGACCTTTGGAACAGGCAGCTTTCCTTCCAGCCATAGCATCATGTCCTTTTCCCGTTCCACATCA
TAGGTGGTCCCTTTATACCGGCTGTCCGTCATTTTTAAATATAGGTTTTCATTTTCTCCCACCAGCTTAT
ATACCTTAGCAGGAGACATTCCTTCCGTATCTTTTACGCAGCGGTATTTTTCGATCAGTTTTTTCAATTC
CGGTGATATTCTCATTTTAGCCATTTATTATTTCCTTCCTCTTTTCTACAGTATTTAAAGATACCCCAAG
AAGCTAATTATAACAAGACGAACTCCAATTCACTGTTCCTTGCATTCTAAAACCTTAAATACCAGAAAAC
AGCTTTTTCAAAGTTGTTTTCAAAGTTGGCGTATAACATAGTATCGACGGAGCCGATTTTGAAACCGCGG
TGATCACAGGCAGCAACGCTCTGTCATCGTTACAATCAACATGCTACCCTCCGCGAGATCATCCGTGTTT
CAAACCCGGCAGCTTAGTTGCCGTTCTTCCGAATAGCATCGGTAACATGAGCAAAGTCTGCCGCCTTACA
ACGGCTCTCCCGCTGACGCCGTCCCGGACTGATGGGCTGCCTGTATCGAGTGGTGATTTTGTGCCGAGCT
GCCGGTCGGGGAGCTGTTGGCTGGCTGGTGGCAGGATATATTGTGGTGTAAACAAATTGACGCTTAGACA
ACTTAATAACACATTGCGGACGTTTTTAATGTACTGAATTAACGCCGAATTAATTCGGGGGATCTGGATT
TTAGTACTGGATTTTGGTTTTAGGAATTAGAAATTTTATTGATAGAAGTATTTTACAAATACAAATACAT
ACTAAGGGTTTCTTATATGCTCAACACATGAGCGAAACCCTATAGGAACCCTAATTCCCTTATCTGGGAA
CTACTCACACATTATTATGGAGAAACTCGAGCTTGTCGATCGACAGATCCGGTCGGCATCTACTCTATTT
CTTTGCCCTCGGACGAGTGCTGGGGCGTCGGTTTCCACTATCGGCGAGTACTTCTACACAGCCATCGGTC
CAGACGGCCGCGCTTCTGCGGGCGATTTGTGTACGCCCGACAGTCCCGGCTCCGGATCGGACGATTGCGT
CGCATCGACCCTGCGCCCAAGCTGCATCATCGAAATTGCCGTCAACCAAGCTCTGATAGAGTTGGTCAAG
ACCAATGCGGAGCATATACGCCCGGAGTCGTGGCGATCCTGCAAGCTCCGGATGCCTCCGCTCGAAGTAG
CGCGTCTGCTGCTCCATACAAGCCAACCACGGCCTCCAGAAGAAGATGTTGGCGACCTCGTATTGGGAAT
CCCCGAACATCGCCTCGCTCCAGTCAATGACCGCTGTTATGCGGCCATTGTCCGTCAGGACATTGTTGGA
GCCGAAATCCGCGTGCACGAGGTGCCGGACTTCGGGGCAGTCCTCGGCCCAAAGCATCAGCTCATCGAGA
GCCTGCGCGACGGACGCACTGACGGTGTCGTCCATCACAGTTTGCCAGTGATACACATGGGGATCAGCAA
TCGCGCATATGAAATCACGCCATGTAGTGTATTGACCGATTCCTTGCGGTCCGAATGGGCCGAACCCGCT
CGTCTGGCTAAGATCGGCCGCAGCGATCGCATCCATAGCCTCCGCGACCGGTTGTAGAACAGCGGGCAGT
TCGGTTTCAGGCAGGTCTTGCAACGTGACACCCTGTGCACGGCGGGAGATGCAATAGGTCAGGCTCTCGC
TAAACTCCCCAATGTCAAGCACTTCCGGAATCGGGAGCGCGGCCGATGCAAAGTGCCGATAAACATAACG
ATCTTTGTAGAAACCATCGGCGCAGCTATTTACCCGCAGGACATATCCACGCCCTCCTACATCGAAGCTG
AAAGCACGAGATTCTTCGCCCTCCGAGAGCTGCATCAGGTCGGAGACGCTGTCGAACTTTTCGATCAGAA
ACTTCTCGACAGACGTCGCGGTGAGTTCAGGCTTTTTCATATCTCATTGCCCCCCGGGATCTGCGAAAGC
TCGAGAGAGATAGATTTGTAGAGAGAGACTGGTGATTTCAGCGTGTCCTCTCCAAATGAAATGAACTTCC
TTATATAGAGGAAGGTCTTGCGAAGGATAGTGGGATTGTGCGTCATCCCTTACGTCAGTGGAGATATCAC
ATCAATCCACTTGCTTTGAAGACGTGGTTGGAACGTCTTCTTTTTCCACGATGCTCCTCGTGGGTGGGGG
TCCATCTTTGGGACCACTGTCGGCAGAGGCATCTTGAACGATAGCCTTTCCTTTATCGCAATGATGGCAT
TTGTAGGTGCCACCTTCCTTTTCTACTGTCCTTTTGATGAAGTGACAGATAGCTGGGCAATGGAATCCGA
GGAGGTTTCCCGATATTACCCTTTGTTGAAAAGTCTCAATAGCCCTTTGGTCTTCTGAGACTGTATCTTT
GATATTCTTGGAGTAGACGAGAGTGTCGTGCTCCACCATGTTATCACATCAATCCACTTGCTTTGAAGAC
GTGGTTGGAACGTCTTCTTTTTCCACGATGCTCCTCGTGGGTGGGGGTCCATCTTTGGGACCACTGTCGG
CAGAGGCATCTTGAACGATAGCCTTTCCTTTATCGCAATGATGGCATTTGTAGGTGCCACCTTCCTTTTC
TACTGTCCTTTTGATGAAGTGACAGATAGCTGGGCAATGGAATCCGAGGAGGTTTCCCGATATTACCCTT
TGTTGAAAAGTCTCAATAGCCCTTTGGTCTTCTGAGACTGTATCTTTGATATTCTTGGAGTAGACGAGAG
TGTCGTGCTCCACCATGTTGGCAAGCTGCTCTAGCCAATACGCAAACCGCCTCTCCCCGCGCGTTGGCCG
ATTCATTAATGCAGCTGGCACGACAGGTTTCCCGACTGGAAAGCGGGCAGTGAGCGCAACGCAATTAATG
TGAGTTAGCTCACTCATTAGGCACCCCAGGCTTTACACTTTATGCTTCCGGCTCGTATGTTGTGTGGAAT
TGTGAGCGGATAACAATTTCACACAGGAAACAGCTATGACCATGATTACG
