>Addgene plasmid #37972 | pJRT.Agro.CLCrVA.009 | addgene partial sequence | sequence record 50888 | M13_pUC_rev
CTAGCTCTCAACTTCTCTCATATGTTGTGGAGTCTGGAGTCCTTTATATATGTTTACGCTATAGAAGGCA
TTTGGGGACTCTCCCGGGCCCACCATAGGACTCCATACCGCGGCCATCTATATAATATTACTGATGGCCG
CGCGGATTTTGGAGCCCCCTTTTGTCGTTAGCGCGACCTTTAATTCAAATTAAAGGTTGCTTTTTTCTAT
CGTCCGATCATTTTGCGCCTGACTAGCCTAGATATTAGCAACAACTTCGCGGCTAAGTTGTTGACCGTCA
AGTATAAATTAATGGGCTTATGGCCTAATGGGTATAGAGCAAAATGGCATGCCTGCAGACTAGTGAATTC
GCTAGCGTTAACTGGCCAATCAAACCGTGCTCTTTCCTCCACAATCTTCACTCTAAGCTCAGCGTCCCTC
ACTGTCCCGACTTGAGCATGCATTCCGAATCGATCAAGAAGCTGTGGTCTAAGCTCTCCTTCTTCTGGAT
TACCTGAGCCGATGAGAATAAACCGAGCAGGATGTGAGATCGAAATACCTTCCCTCTCAACAGTGTTCCA
TC
